>Addgene plasmid #58776 | pX330A_D10A-1x6 | depositor full sequence | sequence record 91086 | pX330A_D10A-1x6 sequence 8960 bps
AGGTACCCGTTACATAACTTACGGTAAATGGCCCGCCTGGCTGACCGCCCAACGACCCCCGCCCATTGAC
GTCAATAGTAACGCCAATAGGGACTTTCCATTGACGTCAATGGGTGGAGTATTTACGGTAAACTGCCCAC
TTGGCAGTACATCAAGTGTATCATATGCCAAGTACGCCCCCTATTGACGTCAATGACGGTAAATGGCCCG
CCTGGCATTGTGCCCAGTACATGACCTTATGGGACTTTCCTACTTGGCAGTACATCTACGTATTAGTCAT
CGCTATTACCATGGTCGAGGTGAGCCCCACGTTCTGCTTCACTCTCCCCATCTCCCCCCCCTCCCCACCC
CCAATTTTGTATTTATTTATTTTTTAATTATTTTGTGCAGCGATGGGGGCGGGGGGGGGGGGGGGGCGCG
CGCCAGGCGGGGCGGGGCGGGGCGAGGGGCGGGGCGGGGCGAGGCGGAGAGGTGCGGCGGCAGCCAATCA
GAGCGGCGCGCTCCGAAAGTTTCCTTTTATGGCGAGGCGGCGGCGGCGGCGGCCCTATAAAAAGCGAAGC
GCGCGGCGGGCGGGAGTCGCTGCGACGCTGCCTTCGCCCCGTGCCCCGCTCCGCCGCCGCCTCGCGCCGC
CCGCCCCGGCTCTGACTGACCGCGTTACTCCCACAGGTGAGCGGGCGGGACGGCCCTTCTCCTCCGGGCT
GTAATTAGCTGAGCAAGAGGTAAGGGTTTAAGGGATGGTTGGTTGGTGGGGTATTAATGTTTAATTACCT
GGAGCACCTGCCTGAAATCACTTTTTTTCAGGTTGGACCGGTGCCACCATGGACTATAAGGACCACGACG
GAGACTACAAGGATCATGATATTGATTACAAAGACGATGACGATAAGATGGCCCCAAAGAAGAAGCGGAA
GGTCGGTATCCACGGAGTCCCAGCAGCCGACAAGAAGTACAGCATCGGCCTGGCCATCGGCACCAACTCT
GTGGGCTGGGCCGTGATCACCGACGAGTACAAGGTGCCCAGCAAGAAATTCAAGGTGCTGGGCAACACCG
ACCGGCACAGCATCAAGAAGAACCTGATCGGAGCCCTGCTGTTCGACAGCGGCGAAACAGCCGAGGCCAC
CCGGCTGAAGAGAACCGCCAGAAGAAGATACACCAGACGGAAGAACCGGATCTGCTATCTGCAAGAGATC
TTCAGCAACGAGATGGCCAAGGTGGACGACAGCTTCTTCCACAGACTGGAAGAGTCCTTCCTGGTGGAAG
AGGATAAGAAGCACGAGCGGCACCCCATCTTCGGCAACATCGTGGACGAGGTGGCCTACCACGAGAAGTA
CCCCACCATCTACCACCTGAGAAAGAAACTGGTGGACAGCACCGACAAGGCCGACCTGCGGCTGATCTAT
CTGGCCCTGGCCCACATGATCAAGTTCCGGGGCCACTTCCTGATCGAGGGCGACCTGAACCCCGACAACA
GCGACGTGGACAAGCTGTTCATCCAGCTGGTGCAGACCTACAACCAGCTGTTCGAGGAAAACCCCATCAA
CGCCAGCGGCGTGGACGCCAAGGCCATCCTGTCTGCCAGACTGAGCAAGAGCAGACGGCTGGAAAATCTG
ATCGCCCAGCTGCCCGGCGAGAAGAAGAATGGCCTGTTCGGAAACCTGATTGCCCTGAGCCTGGGCCTGA
CCCCCAACTTCAAGAGCAACTTCGACCTGGCCGAGGATGCCAAACTGCAGCTGAGCAAGGACACCTACGA
CGACGACCTGGACAACCTGCTGGCCCAGATCGGCGACCAGTACGCCGACCTGTTTCTGGCCGCCAAGAAC
CTGTCCGACGCCATCCTGCTGAGCGACATCCTGAGAGTGAACACCGAGATCACCAAGGCCCCCCTGAGCG
CCTCTATGATCAAGAGATACGACGAGCACCACCAGGACCTGACCCTGCTGAAAGCTCTCGTGCGGCAGCA
GCTGCCTGAGAAGTACAAAGAGATTTTCTTCGACCAGAGCAAGAACGGCTACGCCGGCTACATTGACGGC
GGAGCCAGCCAGGAAGAGTTCTACAAGTTCATCAAGCCCATCCTGGAAAAGATGGACGGCACCGAGGAAC
TGCTCGTGAAGCTGAACAGAGAGGACCTGCTGCGGAAGCAGCGGACCTTCGACAACGGCAGCATCCCCCA
CCAGATCCACCTGGGAGAGCTGCACGCCATTCTGCGGCGGCAGGAAGATTTTTACCCATTCCTGAAGGAC
AACCGGGAAAAGATCGAGAAGATCCTGACCTTCCGCATCCCCTACTACGTGGGCCCTCTGGCCAGGGGAA
ACAGCAGATTCGCCTGGATGACCAGAAAGAGCGAGGAAACCATCACCCCCTGGAACTTCGAGGAAGTGGT
GGACAAGGGCGCTTCCGCCCAGAGCTTCATCGAGCGGATGACCAACTTCGATAAGAACCTGCCCAACGAG
AAGGTGCTGCCCAAGCACAGCCTGCTGTACGAGTACTTCACCGTGTATAACGAGCTGACCAAAGTGAAAT
ACGTGACCGAGGGAATGAGAAAGCCCGCCTTCCTGAGCGGCGAGCAGAAAAAGGCCATCGTGGACCTGCT
GTTCAAGACCAACCGGAAAGTGACCGTGAAGCAGCTGAAAGAGGACTACTTCAAGAAAATCGAGTGCTTC
GACTCCGTGGAAATCTCCGGCGTGGAAGATCGGTTCAACGCCTCCCTGGGCACATACCACGATCTGCTGA
AAATTATCAAGGACAAGGACTTCCTGGACAATGAGGAAAACGAGGACATTCTGGAAGATATCGTGCTGAC
CCTGACACTGTTTGAGGACAGAGAGATGATCGAGGAACGGCTGAAAACCTATGCCCACCTGTTCGACGAC
AAAGTGATGAAGCAGCTGAAGCGGCGGAGATACACCGGCTGGGGCAGGCTGAGCCGGAAGCTGATCAACG
GCATCCGGGACAAGCAGTCCGGCAAGACAATCCTGGATTTCCTGAAGTCCGACGGCTTCGCCAACAGAAA
CTTCATGCAGCTGATCCACGACGACAGCCTGACCTTTAAAGAGGACATCCAGAAAGCCCAGGTGTCCGGC
CAGGGCGATAGCCTGCACGAGCACATTGCCAATCTGGCCGGCAGCCCCGCCATTAAGAAGGGCATCCTGC
AGACAGTGAAGGTGGTGGACGAGCTCGTGAAAGTGATGGGCCGGCACAAGCCCGAGAACATCGTGATCGA
AATGGCCAGAGAGAACCAGACCACCCAGAAGGGACAGAAGAACAGCCGCGAGAGAATGAAGCGGATCGAA
GAGGGCATCAAAGAGCTGGGCAGCCAGATCCTGAAAGAACACCCCGTGGAAAACACCCAGCTGCAGAACG
AGAAGCTGTACCTGTACTACCTGCAGAATGGGCGGGATATGTACGTGGACCAGGAACTGGACATCAACCG
GCTGTCCGACTACGATGTGGACCATATCGTGCCTCAGAGCTTTCTGAAGGACGACTCCATCGACAACAAG
GTGCTGACCAGAAGCGACAAGAACCGGGGCAAGAGCGACAACGTGCCCTCCGAAGAGGTCGTGAAGAAGA
TGAAGAACTACTGGCGGCAGCTGCTGAACGCCAAGCTGATTACCCAGAGAAAGTTCGACAATCTGACCAA
GGCCGAGAGAGGCGGCCTGAGCGAACTGGATAAGGCCGGCTTCATCAAGAGACAGCTGGTGGAAACCCGG
CAGATCACAAAGCACGTGGCACAGATCCTGGACTCCCGGATGAACACTAAGTACGACGAGAATGACAAGC
TGATCCGGGAAGTGAAAGTGATCACCCTGAAGTCCAAGCTGGTGTCCGATTTCCGGAAGGATTTCCAGTT
TTACAAAGTGCGCGAGATCAACAACTACCACCACGCCCACGACGCCTACCTGAACGCCGTCGTGGGAACC
GCCCTGATCAAAAAGTACCCTAAGCTGGAAAGCGAGTTCGTGTACGGCGACTACAAGGTGTACGACGTGC
GGAAGATGATCGCCAAGAGCGAGCAGGAAATCGGCAAGGCTACCGCCAAGTACTTCTTCTACAGCAACAT
CATGAACTTTTTCAAGACCGAGATTACCCTGGCCAACGGCGAGATCCGGAAGCGGCCTCTGATCGAGACA
AACGGCGAAACCGGGGAGATCGTGTGGGATAAGGGCCGGGATTTTGCCACCGTGCGGAAAGTGCTGAGCA
TGCCCCAAGTGAATATCGTGAAAAAGACCGAGGTGCAGACAGGCGGCTTCAGCAAAGAGTCTATCCTGCC
CAAGAGGAACAGCGATAAGCTGATCGCCAGAAAGAAGGACTGGGACCCTAAGAAGTACGGCGGCTTCGAC
AGCCCCACCGTGGCCTATTCTGTGCTGGTGGTGGCCAAAGTGGAAAAGGGCAAGTCCAAGAAACTGAAGA
GTGTGAAAGAGCTGCTGGGGATCACCATCATGGAAAGAAGCAGCTTCGAGAAGAATCCCATCGACTTTCT
GGAAGCCAAGGGCTACAAAGAAGTGAAAAAGGACCTGATCATCAAGCTGCCTAAGTACTCCCTGTTCGAG
CTGGAAAACGGCCGGAAGAGAATGCTGGCCTCTGCCGGCGAACTGCAGAAGGGAAACGAACTGGCCCTGC
CCTCCAAATATGTGAACTTCCTGTACCTGGCCAGCCACTATGAGAAGCTGAAGGGCTCCCCCGAGGATAA
TGAGCAGAAACAGCTGTTTGTGGAACAGCACAAGCACTACCTGGACGAGATCATCGAGCAGATCAGCGAG
TTCTCCAAGAGAGTGATCCTGGCCGACGCTAATCTGGACAAAGTGCTGTCCGCCTACAACAAGCACCGGG
ATAAGCCCATCAGAGAGCAGGCCGAGAATATCATCCACCTGTTTACCCTGACCAATCTGGGAGCCCCTGC
CGCCTTCAAGTACTTTGACACCACCATCGACCGGAAGAGGTACACCAGCACCAAAGAGGTGCTGGACGCC
ACCCTGATCCACCAGAGCATCACCGGCCTGTACGAGACACGGATCGACCTGTCTCAGCTGGGAGGCGACA
AAAGGCCGGCGGCCACGAAAAAGGCCGGCCAGGCAAAAAAGAAAAAGTAAGAATTCCTAGAGCTCGCTGA
TCAGCCTCGACTGTGCCTTCTAGTTGCCAGCCATCTGTTGTTTGCCCCTCCCCCGTGCCTTCCTTGACCC
TGGAAGGTGCCACTCCCACTGTCCTTTCCTAATAAAATGAGGAAATTGCATCGCATTGTCTGAGTAGGTG
TCATTCTATTCTGGGGGGTGGGGTGGGGCAGGACAGCAAGGGGGAGGATTGGGAAGAGAATAGCAGGCAT
GCTGGGGAGCGGCCGCAGGAACCCCTAGTGATGGAGTTGGCCACTCCCTCTCTGCGCGCTCGCTCGCTCA
CTGAGGCCGGGCGACCAAAGGTCGCCCGACGCCCGGGCTTTGCCCGGGCGGCCTCAGTGAGCGAGCGAGC
GCGCAGCTGCCTGCAGGGGCGCCTGATGCGGTATTTTCTCCTTACGCATCTGTGCGGTATTTCACACCGC
ATA
[142 nt withheld, positions 5534-5675]
C
[141 nt withheld, positions 5677-5817]
CCTTTGACGTTGGAGTCCACGTTCTTT
[37 nt withheld, positions 5845-5881]
ACCCTATCTCGGGCTATTCTTTTGATTTATAAGGGATTTTGCCGATTTCGGCCTATTGGTTAAAAAATGA
GCTGATTTAACAAAAATTTAACGCGAATTTTAACAAAATATTAACGTTTACAATTTTATGGTGCACTCTC
AGTACAATCTGCTCTGATGCCGCATAGTTAAGCCAGCCCCGACACCCGCCAACACCCGCTGACGCGCCCT
GACGGGCTTGTCTGCTCCCGGCATCCGCTTACAGACAAGCTGTGACCGTCTCCGGGAGCTGCATGTGTCA
GAGGTTTTCACCGTCATCACCGAAACGCGCGAGACGAAAGGGCCTCGTGATACGCCTATTTTTATAGGTT
AATGTCATGATAATAATGGTTTCTTAGACGTCAGGTGGCACTTTTCGGGGAAATGTGCGCGGAACCCCTA
TTTGTTTATTTTTCTAAATACATTCAAATATGTATCCGCTCATGAGACAATAACCCTGATAAATGCTTCA
ATAATATTGAAAAAGGAAGAGTATGAGTATTCAACATTTCCGTGTCGCCCTTATTCCCTTTTTTGCGGCA
TTTTGCCTTCCTGTTTTTGCTCACCCAGAAACGCTGGTGAAAGTAAAAGATGCTGAAGATCAGTTGGGTG
CACGAGTGGGTTACATCGAACTGGATCTCAACAGCGGTAAGATCCTTGAGAGTTTTCGCCCCGAAGAACG
TTTTCCAATGATGAGCACTTTTAAAGTTCTGCTATGTGGCGCGGTATTATCCCGTATTGACGCCGGGCAA
GAGCAACTCGGTCGCCGCATACACTATTCTCAGAATGACTTGGTTGAGTACTCACCAGTCACAGAAAAGC
ATCTTACGGATGGCATGACAGTAAGAGAATTATGCAGTGCTGCCATAACCATGAGTGATAACACTGCGGC
CAACTTACTTCTGACAACGATCGGAGGACCGAAGGAGCTAACCGCTTTTTTGCACAACATGGGGGATCAT
GTAACTCGCCTTGATCGTTGGGAACCGGAGCTGAATGAAGCCATACCAAACGACGAGCGTGACACCACGA
TGCCTGTAGCAATGGCAACAACGTTGCGCAAACTATTAACTGGCGAACTACTTACTCTAGCTTCCCGGCA
ACAATTAATAGACTGGATGGAGGCGGATAAAGTTGCAGGACCACTTCTGCGCTCGGCCCTTCCGGCTGGC
TGGTTTATTGCTGATAAATCTGGAGCCGGTGAGCGTGGAAGCCGCGGTATCATTGCAGCACTGGGGCCAG
ATGGTAAGCCCTCCCGTATCGTAGTTATCTACACGACGGGGAGTCAGGCAACTATGGATGAACGAAATAG
ACAGATCGCTGAGATAGGTGCCTCACTGATTAAGCATTGGTAACTGTCAGACCAAGTTTACTCATATATA
CTTTAGATTGATTTAAAACTTCATTTTTAATTTAAAAGGATCTAGGTGAAGATCCTTTTTGATAATCTCA
TGACCAAAATCCCTTAACGTGAGTTTTCGTTCCACTGAGCGTCAGACCCCGTAGAAAAGATCAAAGGATC
TTCTTGAGATCCTTTTTTTCTGCGCGTAATCTGCTGCTTGCAAACAAAAAAACCACCGCTACCAGCGGTG
GTTTGTTTGCCGGATCAAGAGCTACCAACTCTTTTTCCGAAGGTAACTGGCTTCAGCAGAGCGCAGATAC
CAAATACTGTCCTTCTAGTGTAGCCGTAGTTAGGCCACCACTTCAAGAACTCTGTAGCACCGCCTACATA
CCTCGCTCTGCTAATCCTGTTACCAGTGGCTGCTGCCAGTGGCGATAAGTCGTGTCTTACCGGGTTGGAC
TCAAGACGATAGTTACCGGATAAGGCGCAGCGGTCGGGCTGAACGGGGGGTTCGTGCACACAGCCCAGCT
TGGAGCGAACGACCTACACCGAACTGAGATACCTACAGCGTGAGCTATGAGAAAGCGCCACGCTTCCCGA
AGGGAGAAAGGCGGACAGGTATCCGGTAAGCGGCAGGGTCGGAACAGGAGAGCGCACGAGGGAGCTTCCA
GGGGGAAACGCCTGGTATCTTTATAGTCCTGTCGGGTTTCGCCACCTCTGACTTGAGCGTCGATTTTTGT
GATGCTCGTCAGGGGGGCGGAGCCTATGGAAAAACGCCAGCAACGCGGCCTTTTTACGGTTCCTGGCCTT
TTGCTGGCCTTTTGCTCACATGTGAGGGCCTATTTCCCATGATTCCTTCATATTTGCATATACGATACAA
GGCTGTTAGAGAGATAATTGGAATTAATTTGACTGTAAACACAAAGATATTAGTACAAAATACGTGACGT
AGAAAGTAATAATTTCTTGGGTAGTTTGCAGTTTTAAAATTATGTTTTAAAATGGACTATCATATGCTTA
CCGTAACTTGAAAGTATTTCGATTTCTTGGCTTTATATATCTTGTGGAAAGGACGAAACACCGGGTCTTC
GAGAAGACCTGTTTTAGAGCTAGAAATAGCAAGTTAAAATAAGGCTAGTCCGTTATCAACTTGAAAAAGT
GGCACCGAGTCGGTGCTTTTTTGTTTTAGAGCTAGAAATAGCAAGTTAAAATAAGGCTAGTCCGTTTTTA
GCGCGTGCGCCAATTCTGCAGACAAATGGCTCTAGAGACCGGCGCCGCTACAGGGCGCGTCCCATTCGCC
ATTCAGGCTGCGCAACTGTTGGGAAGGGCGATCGGTGCGGGCCTCTTCGCTATTACGCCAGCTGGCGAAA
GGGGGATGTGCTGCAAGGCGATTAAGTTGGGTAACGCCAGGGTTTTCCCAGTCACGACGTTGTAAAACGA
CGGCCAGTGAGCGCGCGTAATACGACTCACTATAGGGCGAATTGGGTACCGGGCCCCCCCTCGAGGTCCT
CCAGCTTTTGTTCCCTTTAGTGAGGGTTAATTGCGCGCTTGGCGTAATCATGGTCATAGCTGTTTCCTGT
GTGAAATTGTTATCCGCTCACAATTCCACACAACATACGAGCCGGAAGCATAAAGTGTAAAGCCTGGGGT
GCCTAATGAGTGAGCTAACTCACATTAATTGCGTTGCGCTCACTGCCCGCTTTCCACCGGTGGTCTCTG
Features (pLannotate 1.2.2; 26 found; start..end, strand, type, name):
      8..293     +  enhancer       CMV enhancer: human cytomegalovirus immediate early enhancer; contains an 18-bp deletion relative to the standard CMV enhancer
    295..572     +  promoter       chicken β-actin promoter: No description available
    573..801     +  intron         hybrid intron: hybrid between chicken β-actin (CBA) and minute virus of mice (MMV) introns (Gray et al., 2011)
    939..2540    +  CDS            dCas9(N): N-terminal portion of catalytically inactive Streptococcus pyogenes dCas9 carrying the D10A mutation (Zetsche et al., 2015)
   2541..5039    +  CDS            Cas9(C): C-terminal portion of Streptococcus pyogenes Cas9 (Zetsche et al., 2015)
   5040..5087    +  CDS            nucleoplasmin NLS: bipartite nuclear localization signal from nucleoplasmin
   5121..5232    +  polyA_signal   bGH poly(A) signal: bovine growth hormone polyadenylation signal
   5337..5477    +  repeat_region  AAV2 ITR: inverted terminal repeat of adeno-associated virus serotype 2 inverted
   5482..5533    -  misc_feature   bom (fragment): basis of mobility region from pBR322
   5552..5932    +  rep_origin     M13 ori (sequence partly withheld): M13 bacteriophage origin of replication; arrow indicates direction of (+) strand synthesis
   6008..6057    -  misc_feature   bom (fragment): basis of mobility region from pBR322
   6159..6194    -  CDS            rop (fragment): Rop protein, which maintains plasmids at low copy number; rop
   6289..6393    +  promoter       AmpR promoter: bla
   6394..7254    +  CDS            AmpR: β-lactamase; bla; confers resistance to ampicillin, carbenicillin, and related antibiotics
   7425..8013    +  rep_origin     ori: high-copy-number ColE1/pMB1/pBR322/pUC origin of replication
   8075..8315    +  promoter       U6 promoter: RNA polymerase III promoter for human U6 snRNA
   8342..8417    +  misc_RNA       gRNA scaffold: guide RNA scaffold for the Streptococcus pyogenes CRISPR/Cas9 system
   8424..8467    +  misc_RNA       gRNA scaffold (fragment): guide RNA scaffold for the Streptococcus pyogenes CRISPR/Cas9 system
   8513..8531    -  rep_origin     f1 ori (fragment): f1 bacteriophage origin of replication; arrow indicates direction of (+) strand synthesis
   8536..8691    -  CDS            lacZα (fragment): LacZα fragment of β-galactosidase; lacZ fragment
   8699..8717    +  promoter       T7 promoter: promoter for bacteriophage T7 RNA polymerase
   8726..8749    -  misc_feature   MCS (fragment): pBluescript multiple cloning site
   8765..8783    -  promoter       T3 promoter: promoter for bacteriophage T3 RNA polymerase
   8828..8844    -  protein_bind   lac operator: The lac repressor binds to the lac operator to inhibit transcription in E. coli. This inhibition can be relieved by adding lactose or isopropyl-β-D-thiogalactopyranoside (IPTG). lac repressor encoded by lacI
   8852..8882    -  promoter       lac promoter: promoter for the E. coli lac operon
   8897..8918    -  protein_bind   CAP binding site: CAP binding activates transcription in the presence of cAMP. E. coli catabolite activator protein
