[The description below was written by a language model from this plasmid's Addgene catalogue record and pLannotate feature annotations shown in this document.]
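Description:
pX330A_D10A-1x6 is a mammalian expression CRISPR plasmid derived in part from the pX330 family, carrying both a Cas9 nickase and a guide RNA cassette on one high-copy pUC-origin backbone. It is propagated in E. coli under ampicillin selection (AmpR with its bla promoter). The annotation also detects an M13/f1 phage origin and small remnants of pBR322 bom and rop. No mammalian selection marker or reporter is annotated.

The main payload is human codon-optimised Streptococcus pyogenes Cas9 bearing the D10A substitution, which inactivates the RuvC-type catalytic site so that the enzyme cuts only one DNA strand. Its expression is driven by the CBh promoter, seen in the feature table as a CMV enhancer, chicken β-actin promoter and hybrid CBA/MVM intron. The record lists an N-terminal 3xFLAG tag. A nucleoplasmin nuclear localisation signal follows the coding sequence, and transcription ends at a bGH polyadenylation signal. The automated annotation splits the open reading frame into "dCas9(N)" and "Cas9(C)" segments, but these are contiguous and together represent the intact nickase. A single AAV2 ITR lies downstream of the poly(A) signal; with only one annotated, this is not a packageable AAV genome.

A human U6 Pol III promoter is followed by the SpCas9 gRNA scaffold, for expression of a user-supplied guide. Just downstream are a second, partial scaffold fragment and a lacZα/lac promoter segment with T7 and T3 promoters and a fragment of a multiple cloning site. This arrangement appears consistent with the associated publication's all-in-one multiplex system, in which several guide cassettes are combined in one vector, although the record does not state the assembly scheme or the meaning of "1x6". The stated purpose is expression of Cas9 nickase and gRNA in mammalian cells; nickases are commonly used with paired guides.
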