Addgene plasmid #58776: pX330A_D10A-1x6
Purpose: Expresses Cas9 nickase and gRNA
Depositing lab: Takashi Yamamoto. Depositing organization: Hiroshima University. Publication: Multiplex genome engineering in human cells using all-in-one CRISPR/Cas9 vector system. Sakuma T, Nishikawa A, Kume S, Chayama K, Yamamoto T. Sci Rep. 2014 Jun 23;4:5400. doi: 10.1038/srep05400. PubMed 24954249.
Backbone
  Vector backbone: pUC ori vector
  Vector type: Mammalian Expression, CRISPR
Growth in bacteria
  Bacterial resistance: Ampicillin, 100 μg/mL
  Growth temperature: 37°C
  Growth strain: Stbl3
  Copy number: High Copy
Gene/Insert
  Gene/Insert name: humanized S. pyogenes Cas9 (D10A) nickase (alt names: SpCas9n (D10A); hSpCas9n (D10A))
  Species: S. pyogenes
  Insert size (bp): 4272
  Mutation: D10A nickase-converting mutation
  Promoter: CBh
  Tag / fusion protein: 3xFLAG (N terminal on insert)
  Cloning method: Unknown
  Sequencing primers: 5′ attacctggagcacctgcctg
Resource information
  A portion of this plasmid was derived from a plasmid made by: Feng Zhang
Terms and licenses: Academic/Nonprofit Terms; Industry Terms: Not Available to Industry
How to cite: pX330A_D10A-1x6 was a gift from Takashi Yamamoto (Addgene plasmid # 58776 ; http://n2t.net/addgene:58776 ; RRID:Addgene_58776)
