>Addgene plasmid #58776 | pX330A_D10A-1x6 | addgene partial sequence | sequence record 95557 | T7 5'-TAATACGACTCACTATAGGG-3'
AGCTGTTTCCTGTGTGAAATTGTTATCCGCTCACAATTCCACACAACATACGAGCCGGAAGCATAAAGTG
TAAAGCCTGGGGTGCCTAATGAGTGAGCTAACTCACATTAATTGCGTTGCGCTCACTGCCCGCTTTCCAC
CGGTGGTCTCTGAGGTACCCGTTACATAACTTACGGTAAATGGCCCGCCTGGCTGACCGCCCAACGACCC
CCGCCCATTGACGTCAATAGTAACGCCAATAGGGACTTTCCATTGACGTCAATGGGTGGAGTATTTACGG
TAAACTGCCCACTTGGCAGTACATCAAGTGTATCATATGCCAAGTACGCCCCCTATTGACGTCAATGACG
G
