>Addgene plasmid #58776 | pX330A_D10A-1x6 | addgene partial sequence | sequence record 95560 | hSpCas9-R1 5'-CGCTCGTGCTTCTTATCCTC-3'
CAGTCTGTGGAAGAAGCTGTCGTCCACCTTGGCCATCTCGTTGCTGAAGATCTCTTGCAGATAGCAGATC
CGGTTCTTCCGTCTGGTGTATCTTCTTCTGGCGGTTCTCTTCAGCCGGGTGGCCTCGGCTGTTTCGCCGC
TGTCGAACAGCAGGGCTCCGATCAGGTTCTTCTTGATGCTGTGCCGGTCGGTGTTGCCCAGCACCTTGAA
TTTCTTGCTGGGCACCTTGTACTCGTCGGTGATCACGGCCCAGCCCACAGAGTTGGTGCCGATGGCCAGG
CCGATGCTGTACTTCTTGTCGGCTGCTGGGACTCCGTGGATACCGACCTTCCGCTTCTTCTTTGGGGCCA
TCTTATCGTCATCGTCTTTGTAATCAATATCATGATCCTTGTAGTCTCCGTCGTGGTCCTTATAGTCCAT
GGTGGCACCGGTCCAACCTGAAAAAAAGTGATTTCAGGCAGGTGCTCCAGGTAATTAAACATTAATACCC
CACCAACCAACCATCCCTTAAACCCTTACCTCTTGCTCA
